Addgene plasmid #125710: pRK5-GB2
Purpose: Eukaryotic expression of the GB2 subunit of the metabotropic GABA receptor
Depositing lab: Kai Johnsson. Publication: A fluorescent sensor for GABA and synthetic GABA(B) receptor ligands. Masharina A, Reymond L, Maurel D, Umezawa K, Johnsson K. J Am Chem Soc. 2012 Nov 21;134(46):19026-34. doi: 10.1021/ja306320s. Epub 2012 Nov 5. PubMed 23095089.
Backbone
  Vector backbone: pRK5
  Backbone size w/o insert (bp): 4754
  Vector type: Mammalian Expression
Growth in bacteria
  Bacterial resistance: Ampicillin, 100 μg/mL
  Growth temperature: 37°C
  Growth strain: DH5alpha
  Copy number: Unknown
Gene/Insert
  Gene/Insert name: GB2
  Promoter: CMV
  Species: H. sapiens (human)
  Cloning method: Unknown
  Sequencing primers: 5′ SV40pA-R
Terms and licenses: Academic/Nonprofit Terms; Industry Terms: Not Available to Industry
How to cite: pRK5-GB2 was a gift from Kai Johnsson (Addgene plasmid # 125710 ; http://n2t.net/addgene:125710 ; RRID:Addgene_125710)
