[The description below was written by a language model from this plasmid's Addgene catalogue record and pLannotate feature annotations shown in this document.]
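Description:
pRK5-GB2 is a mammalian expression plasmid built on the pRK5 backbone for producing the GB2 (GABBR2) subunit of the metabotropic GABA(B) receptor in eukaryotic cells. The sequenced record is 7,621 nt. In bacteria it is maintained through a high-copy ColE1/pUC-type origin and selected with ampicillin via the β-lactamase gene under its own promoter. An M13 phage origin is also present, along with backbone remnants that have no role in the payload: fragments of lacZα, lacI, rop and the pBR322 bom region, plus a lac promoter/operator and CAP binding site.

The expression cassette is driven by the human cytomegalovirus immediate-early enhancer and promoter, followed by a fragment of CMV intron A and an SP6 promoter that could support in vitro transcription. Just upstream of the receptor coding region, the annotation detects a fragment of a mouse immunoglobulin heavy-chain signal sequence. There is also an unannotated gap of roughly 150 nt before the Gabbr2 match begins, and the record does not say what lies there. The roughly 2.7 kb receptor coding sequence is terminated by an SV40 polyadenylation signal, and an SV40 enhancer/early promoter sits downstream. The catalogue entry lists the insert species as human, whereas the automated annotation matched the coding sequence best to the rat Gabbr2 protein, so the species of origin should be checked against the sequence.

GB2 is the subunit of the heterodimeric GABA(B) receptor that couples to G proteins, while its partner GB1 binds agonist. This plasmid would therefore typically be co-expressed with a GB1 construct to reconstitute a functional receptor. It was deposited in connection with work on a fluorescent sensor for GABA and synthetic GABA(B) receptor ligands.
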