Features (pLannotate 1.2.2; 20 found; start..end, strand, type, name):
     14..393     +  enhancer       CMV enhancer: human cytomegalovirus immediate early enhancer
    394..597     +  promoter       CMV promoter: human cytomegalovirus (CMV) immediate early promoter
    733..776     +  intron         CMV intron (fragment): modified intron A from human cytomegalovirus
    828..846     +  promoter       SP6 promoter: promoter for bacteriophage SP6 RNA polymerase
    850..887     +  CDS            IgH signal sequence (fragment): signal sequence from the mouse immunoglobulin heavy chain variable region
   1043..3742    +  CDS            Gabbr2: GABR2_RAT - Also known as Gpr51. Experimental evidence at protein level: Swiss-Prot protein existence level 1. Component of a heterodimeric G-protein coupled receptor for GABA, formed by GABBR1 and GABBR2 (PubMed:9872315, PubMed:9872317, PubMed:9872744). Within the heterodimeric GABA receptor, only GABBR1 seems to bind agonists, while GABBR2 mediates coupling to G proteins (PubMed:9872317, PubMed:10658574). Ligand binding causes a conformation change that triggers signaling via guanine nucleotide-binding proteins (G proteins) and modulates the activity of down-stream effectors, such as adenyla
   3934..4068    +  polyA_signal   SV40 poly(A) signal: SV40 polyadenylation signal
   4137..4494    +  promoter       SV40 promoter: SV40 enhancer and early promoter
   4513..4667    +  CDS            lacZα (fragment): LacZα fragment of β-galactosidase; lacZ fragment
   4673..4724    -  misc_feature   bom (fragment): basis of mobility region from pBR322
   4743..5123    +  rep_origin     M13 ori (sequence partly withheld): M13 bacteriophage origin of replication; arrow indicates direction of (+) strand synthesis
   5199..5248    -  misc_feature   bom (fragment): basis of mobility region from pBR322
   5350..5385    -  CDS            rop (fragment): Rop protein, which maintains plasmids at low copy number; rop
   5480..5584    +  promoter       AmpR promoter: bla
   5585..6445    +  CDS            AmpR: β-lactamase; bla; confers resistance to ampicillin, carbenicillin, and related antibiotics
   6616..7204    +  rep_origin     ori: high-copy-number ColE1/pMB1/pBR322/pUC origin of replication
   7387..7479    +  CDS            lacI (fragment): lac repressor; lacI; The lac repressor binds to the lac operator to inhibit transcription in E. coli. This inhibition can be relieved by adding lactose or isopropyl-β-D-thiogalactopyranoside (IPTG).
   7492..7513    +  protein_bind   CAP binding site: CAP binding activates transcription in the presence of cAMP. E. coli catabolite activator protein
   7528..7558    +  promoter       lac promoter: promoter for the E. coli lac operon
   7566..7582    +  protein_bind   lac operator: The lac repressor binds to the lac operator to inhibit transcription in E. coli. This inhibition can be relieved by adding lactose or isopropyl-β-D-thiogalactopyranoside (IPTG). lac repressor encoded by lacI
>Addgene plasmid #125710 | pRK5-GB2 | addgene full sequence | sequence record 246996 | Addgene NGS Result
TTCGAGCTCGCCCGACATTGATTATTGACTAGTTATTAATAGTAATCAATTACGGGGTCATTAGTTCATA
GCCCATATATGGAGTTCCGCGTTACATAACTTACGGTAAATGGCCCGCCTGGCTGACCGCCCAACGACCC
CCGCCCATTGACGTCAATAATGACGTATGTTCCCATAGTAACGCCAATAGGGACTTTCCATTGACGTCAA
TGGGTGGAGTATTTACGGTAAACTGCCCACTTGGCAGTACATCAAGTGTATCATATGCCAAGTACGCCCC
CTATTGACGTCAATGACGGTAAATGGCCCGCCTGGCATTATGCCCAGTACATGACCTTATGGGACTTTCC
TACTTGGCAGTACATCTACGTATTAGTCATCGCTATTACCATGGTGATGCGGTTTTGGCAGTACATCAAT
GGGCGTGGATAGCGGTTTGACTCACGGGGATTTCCAAGTCTCCACCCCATTGACGTCAATGGGAGTTTGT
TTTGGCACCAAAATCAACGGGACTTTCCAAAATGTCGTAACAACTCCGCCCCATTGACGCAAATGGGCGG
TAGGCGTGTACGGTGGGAGGTCTATATAAGCAGAGCTCGTTTAGTGAACCGTCAGATCGCCTGGAGACGC
CATCCACGCTGTTTTGACCTCCATAGAAGACACCGGGACCGATCCAGCCTCCGCGGCCGGGAACGGTGCA
TTGGAACGCGGATTCCCCGTGCCAAGAGTGACGTAAGTACCGCCTATAGAGTCTATAGGCCCACCCCCTT
GGCTTCGTTAGAACGCGGCTACAATTAATACATAACCTTATGTATCATACACATACGATTTAGGTGACAC
TATAGAATAACATCCACTTTGCCTTTCTCTCCACAGGTGTCCACTCCCAGGTCCAACTGCACCTCGGTTC
TATCGATTGAATTCCTTTCCTAAAATGGTCCTTCTGTTGATCCTGTCAGTCCTACTTCTGAAAGAAGATG
TACGAGGGAGTGCACAGTCCACGCGACCGGTAGATTATAAAGATGACGATGACAAAACGCGTTGGACGCG
GGGCGCCCCCCGGCCGCCGCCCAGCAGCCCGCCGCTCTCCATCATGGGCCTCATGCCGCTCACCAAGGAG
GTGGCCAAGGGCAGCATCGGGCGCGGCGTGCTCCCCGCCGTGGAGCTAGCCATCGAGCAGATCCGCAACG
AGTCACTCCTGCGCCCCTACTTCCTGGACCTGCGACTCTATGACACCGAGTGTGACAATGCAAAGGGACT
GAAAGCCTTCTATGACGCAATAAAGTATGGGCCGAACCATTTGATGGTGTTTGGAGGCGTCTGTCCGTCT
GTCACATCTATTATCGCGGAGTCCCTCCAAGGCTGGAATCTGGTGCAGCTTTCCTTCGCCGCCACCACGC
CTGTTCTTGCGGATAAGAAGAAGTACCCGTATTTCTTCCGGACGGTGCCGTCAGACAACGCGGTGAACCC
CGCCATCCTGAAGCTCCTGAAGCACTTCCGCTGGCGGCGTGTGGGCACACTCACGCAGGACGTGCAGCGC
TTCTCCGAGGTGAGGAATGACCTGACTGGGGTTCTGTATGGGGAAGATATTGAGATCTCAGACACAGAGA
GCTTCTCCAATGATCCCTGCACCAGCGTCAAAAAGCTCAAGGGGAATGACGTGCGGATCATCCTTGGCCA
GTTTGACCAGAATATGGCAGCAAAAGTCTTCTGTTGTGCCTTCGAGGAGAGCATGTTTGGCAGCAAGTAC
CAGTGGATCATCCCGGGATGGTACGAGCCTGCGTGGTGGGAGCAGGTGCATGTGGAGGCCAATTCCTCAC
GCTGCCTGCGCAGAAGCCTCCTGGCTGCCATGGAAGGTTACATCGGAGTGGACTTTGAGCCCCTGAGCTC
CAAACAAATCAAGACCATCTCAGGGAAGACTCCACAGCAGTATGAAAGAGAGTACAACACCAAACGTTCA
GGCGTGGGGCCCAGCAAGTTCCATGGGTACGCCTACGATGGGATCTGGGTCATCGCCAAGACCCTACAGA
GGGCCATGGAGACACTGCATGCCAGTAGCAGGCACCAGCGGATCCAGGACTTCAACTACACAGACCACAC
GCTGGGCAAAATCATCCTCAATGCCATGAACGAGACCAACTTCTTCGGGGTCACGGGTCAAGTTGTGTTC
CGGAACGGGGAGAGAATGGGAACCATTAAATTTACTCAATTTCAAGACAGCAGAGAGGTGAAGGTCGGCG
AATACAACGCGGTGGCTGACACACTGGAGATCATCAATGACACCATAAGGTTCCAGGGGTCCGAGCCACC
CAAGGACAAGACCATCATTCTGGAGCAGCTTCGGAAGATCTCGCTTCCACTGTATAGCATCCTGTCCGCT
CTCACCATCCTCGGCATGATCATGGCCAGCGCCTTCCTCTTCTTCAACATCAAGAACCGGAACCAAAAGC
TGATTAAGATGTCAAGCCCCTACATGAACAACCTCATCATCCTGGGAGGAATGCTGTCCTATGCATCCAT
CTTCCTCTTTGGCCTCGATGGGTCCTTCGTCTCAGAAAAGACCTTTGAAACACTCTGCACGGTCCGGACC
TGGATTCTCACCGTGGGCTACACAACTGCCTTTGGGGCCATGTTTGCAAAGACCTGGAGGGTCCATGCCA
TCTTCAAAAATGTGAAGATGAAGAAGAAGATCATCAAAGACCAGAAGCTGCTTGTGATTGTGGGGGGCAT
GCTGCTCATCGACCTGTGCATCCTGATCTGTTGGCAGGCTGTGGACCCCCTGCGGAGGACAGTAGAGAGG
TACAGCATGGAGCCGGACCCAGCAGGCCGGGACATCTCCATCCGCCCATTGCTGGAACACTGCGAAAACA
CCCACATGACCATCTGGCTTGGCATTGTCTACGCCTACAAGGGGCTCCTCATGCTATTCGGTTGTTTCTT
GGCATGGGAAACCCGCAATGTGAGCATCCCTGCCCTCAACGACAGCAAGTACATCGGCATGAGTGTGTAC
AATGTGGGGATCATGTGCATCATCGGGGCTGCTGTCTCCTTCCTGACGCGTGACCAGCCCAACGTGCAGT
TCTGCATCGTGGCCCTGGTCATCATCTTCTGCAGCACCATCACTCTCTGCCTGGTGTTTGTGCCAAAGCT
CATCACTCTGAGGACAAACCCTGACGCAGCCACTCAGAACAGGCGGTTCCAGTTCACACAGAACCAGAAG
AAAGAAGATTCGAAGACCTCCACTTCAGTCACCAGCGTGAACCAGGCGAGCACGTCACGCCTGGAGGGAC
TGCAGTCAGAAAACCACCGCCTTCGAATGAAGATCACAGAGCTGGACAAAGACTTGGAAGAAGTCACCAT
GCAGCTACAAGACACACCAGAGAAGACCACATACATCAAACAGAATCACTACCAAGAGCTCAACGCGGCC
GCTAGCTTGGGCAACTTCACAGAGAGCACAGATGGAGGAAAGGCCATTCTAAAAAATCACCTCGATCAAA
ACCCCCAGCTCCAGTGGAACACGACAGAGCCCTCAAGAACATGCAAAGACCCCATAGAAGACATCAACTC
CCCGGAGCACATCCAGCGCCGGCTGTCGCTCCAGCTCCCCATCCTTCACCACGCCTACCTCCCATCCATC
GGAGGCGTGGATGCCAGCTGCGTCAGCCCCTGTGTCAGCCCTACCGCCAGCCCTCGCCACAGACACGTAC
CACCCTCCTTCCGAGTCATGGTCTCGGGCCTGTAGGGGTGGGAGGCCTGGGGCCGGGGCCTCCCCGGGAC
AGCACCATGCTGGGCCAAGGCGCCTGCCACAGGCACACTGACGGCGGCGAGAAGCTGGGCACCATGCTGC
CTCTCCAGACTGCTGGAATGGCGCTCAGGCAGAGCGGGACTCGGCACCGACCTCGACCTGCAGAAGCTTG
GCCGCCATGGCCCAACTTGTTTATTGCAGCTTATAATGGTTACAAATAAAGCAATAGCATCACAAATTTC
ACAAATAAAGCATTTTTTTCACTGCATTCTAGTTGTGGTTTGTCCAAACTCATCAATGTATCTTATCATG
TCTGGATCGGGAATTAATTCGGCGCAGCACCATGGCCTGAAATAACCTCTGAAAGAGGAACTTGGTTAGG
TACCTTCTGAGGCGGAAAGAACCAGCTGTGGAATGTGTGTCAGTTAGGGTGTGGAAAGTCCCCAGGCTCC
CCAGCAGGCAGAAGTATGCAAAGCATGCATCTCAATTAGTCAGCAACCAGGTGTGGAAAGTCCCCAGGCT
CCCCAGCAGGCAGAAGTATGCAAAGCATGCATCTCAATTAGTCAGCAACCATAGTCCCGCCCCTAACTCC
GCCCATCCCGCCCCTAACTCCGCCCAGTTCCGCCCATTCTCCGCCCCATGGCTGACTAATTTTTTTTATT
TATGCAGAGGCCGAGGCCGCCTCGGCCTCTGAGCTATTCCAGAAGTAGTGAGGAGGCTTTTTTGGAGGCC
TAGGCTTTTGCAAAAAGCTGTTAACAGCTTGGCACTGGCCGTCGTTTTACAACGTCGTGACTGGGAAAAC
CCTGGCGTTACCCAACTTAATCGCCTTGCAGCACATCCCCCTTTCGCCAGCTGGCGTAATAGCGAAGAGG
CCCGCACCGATCGCCCTTCCCAACAGTTGCGCAGCCTGAATGGCGAATGGCGCCTGATGCGGTATTTTCT
CCTTACGCATCTGTGCGGTATTTCACACCGCATA
[142 nt withheld, positions 4725-4866]
C
[141 nt withheld, positions 4868-5008]
CCTTTGACGTTGGAGTCCACGTTCTTT
[37 nt withheld, positions 5036-5072]
ACCCTATCTCGGGCTATTCTTTTGATTTATAAGGGATTTTGCCGATTTCGGCCTATTGGTTAAAAAATGA
GCTGATTTAACAAAAATTTAACGCGAATTTTAACAAAATATTAACGTTTACAATTTTATGGTGCACTCTC
AGTACAATCTGCTCTGATGCCGCATAGTTAAGCCAGCCCCGACACCCGCCAACACCCGCTGACGCGCCCT
GACGGGCTTGTCTGCTCCCGGCATCCGCTTACAGACAAGCTGTGACCGTCTCCGGGAGCTGCATGTGTCA
GAGGTTTTCACCGTCATCACCGAAACGCGCGAGACGAAAGGGCCTCGTGATACGCCTATTTTTATAGGTT
AATGTCATGATAATAATGGTTTCTTAGACGTCAGGTGGCACTTTTCGGGGAAATGTGCGCGGAACCCCTA
TTTGTTTATTTTTCTAAATACATTCAAATATGTATCCGCTCATGAGACAATAACCCTGATAAATGCTTCA
ATAATATTGAAAAAGGAAGAGTATGAGTATTCAACATTTCCGTGTCGCCCTTATTCCCTTTTTTGCGGCA
TTTTGCCTTCCTGTTTTTGCTCACCCAGAAACGCTGGTGAAAGTAAAAGATGCTGAAGATCAGTTGGGTG
CACGAGTGGGTTACATCGAACTGGATCTCAACAGCGGTAAGATCCTTGAGAGTTTTCGCCCCGAAGAACG
TTTTCCAATGATGAGCACTTTTAAAGTTCTGCTATGTGGCGCGGTATTATCCCGTATTGACGCCGGGCAA
GAGCAACTCGGTCGCCGCATACACTATTCTCAGAATGACTTGGTTGAGTACTCACCAGTCACAGAAAAGC
ATCTTACGGATGGCATGACAGTAAGAGAATTATGCAGTGCTGCCATAACCATGAGTGATAACACTGCGGC
CAACTTACTTCTGACAACGATCGGAGGACCGAAGGAGCTAACCGCTTTTTTGCACAACATGGGGGATCAT
GTAACTCGCCTTGATCGTTGGGAACCGGAGCTGAATGAAGCCATACCAAACGACGAGCGTGACACCACGA
TGCCTGTAGCAATGGCAACAACGTTGCGCAAACTATTAACTGGCGAACTACTTACTCTAGCTTCCCGGCA
ACAATTAATAGACTGGATGGAGGCGGATAAAGTTGCAGGACCACTTCTGCGCTCGGCCCTTCCGGCTGGC
TGGTTTATTGCTGATAAATCTGGAGCCGGTGAGCGTGGGTCTCGCGGTATCATTGCAGCACTGGGGCCAG
ATGGTAAGCCCTCCCGTATCGTAGTTATCTACACGACGGGGAGTCAGGCAACTATGGATGAACGAAATAG
ACAGATCGCTGAGATAGGTGCCTCACTGATTAAGCATTGGTAACTGTCAGACCAAGTTTACTCATATATA
CTTTAGATTGATTTAAAACTTCATTTTTAATTTAAAAGGATCTAGGTGAAGATCCTTTTTGATAATCTCA
TGACCAAAATCCCTTAACGTGAGTTTTCGTTCCACTGAGCGTCAGACCCCGTAGAAAAGATCAAAGGATC
TTCTTGAGATCCTTTTTTTCTGCGCGTAATCTGCTGCTTGCAAACAAAAAAACCACCGCTACCAGCGGTG
GTTTGTTTGCCGGATCAAGAGCTACCAACTCTTTTTCCGAAGGTAACTGGCTTCAGCAGAGCGCAGATAC
CAAATACTGTTCTTCTAGTGTAGCCGTAGTTAGGCCACCACTTCAAGAACTCTGTAGCACCGCCTACATA
CCTCGCTCTGCTAATCCTGTTACCAGTGGCTGCTGCCAGTGGCGATAAGTCGTGTCTTACCGGGTTGGAC
TCAAGACGATAGTTACCGGATAAGGCGCAGCGGTCGGGCTGAACGGGGGGTTCGTGCACACAGCCCAGCT
TGGAGCGAACGACCTACACCGAACTGAGATACCTACAGCGTGAGCTATGAGAAAGCGCCACGCTTCCCGA
AGGGAGAAAGGCGGACAGGTATCCGGTAAGCGGCAGGGTCGGAACAGGAGAGCGCACGAGGGAGCTTCCA
GGGGGAAACGCCTGGTATCTTTATAGTCCTGTCGGGTTTCGCCACCTCTGACTTGAGCGTCGATTTTTGT
GATGCTCGTCAGGGGGGCGGAGCCTATGGAAAAACGCCAGCAACGCGGCCTTTTTACGGTTCCTGGCCTT
TTGCTGGCCTTTTGCTCACATGTTCTTTCCTGCGTTATCCCCTGATTCTGTGGATAACCGTATTACCGCC
TTTGAGTGAGCTGATACCGCTCGCCGCAGCCGAACGACCGAGCGCAGCGAGTCAGTGAGCGAGGAAGCGG
AAGAGCGCCCAATACGCAAACCGCCTCTCCCCGCGCGTTGGCCGATTCATTAATGCAGCTGGCACGACAG
GTTTCCCGACTGGAAAGCGGGCAGTGAGCGCAACGCAATTAATGTGAGTTAGCTCACTCATTAGGCACCC
CAGGCTTTACACTTTATGCTTCCGGCTCGTATGTTGTGTGGAATTGTGAGCGGATAACAATTTCACACAG
GAAACAGCTATGACATGATTACGAATTAA
